>Addgene plasmid #96860 | pWT029g | addgene full sequence | sequence record 189239 | Addgene NGS Result
GACGTCGCTAGCTGTACAAAAAAGCAGGCTTTAAAGGAACCAATTCAGTCGACTGGATCCGGTACCAAGG
TCGGGCAGGAAGAGGGCCTATTTCCCATGATTCCTTCATATTTGCATATACGATACAAGGCTGTTAGAGA
GATAATTAGAATTAATTTGACTGTAAACACAAAGATATTAGTACAAAATACGTGACGTAGAAAGTAATAA
TTTCTTGGGTAGTTTGCAGTTTTAAAATTATGTTTTAAAATGGACTATCATATGCTTACCGTAACTTGAA
AGTATTTCGATTTCTTGGCTTTATATATCTTGTGGAAAGGACGAAACACCGGCATGCTCCCCGTGACCGG
TACATCCAGCTGATGAGTCCCAAATAGGACGAAATACTATAATCGCGTGGATATGGCACGCAAGTTTCTA
CCGGGCACCGTAAATGTCCGACTAGTGTCCTGGATTCCACGGGCACGGGCAGCTTGCCGGGTTTTAGAGC
TAGAAATAGCAAGTTAAAATAAGGCTAGTCCGTTATCAACTTGAAAAAGTGGCACCGAGTCGGTGCTTTT
TTTAAGCTTGGGCCGCTCGAGGTACCTCTCTACATATGACATGTGAGCAAAAGGCCAGCAAAAGGCCAGG
AACCGTAAAAAGGCCGCGTTGCTGGCGTTTTTCCATAGGCTCCGCCCCCCTGACGAGCATCACAAAAATC
GACGCTCAAGTCAGAGGTGGCGAAACCCGACAGGACTATAAAGATACCAGGCGTTTCCCCCTGGAAGCTC
CCTCGTGCGCTCTCCTGTTCCGACCCTGCCGCTTACCGGATACCTGTCCGCCTTTCTCCCTTCGGGAAGC
GTGGCGCTTTCTCATAGCTCACGCTGTAGGTATCTCAGTTCGGTGTAGGTCGTTCGCTCCAAGCTGGGCT
GTGTGCACGAACCCCCCGTTCAGCCCGACCGCTGCGCCTTATCCGGTAACTATCGTCTTGAGTCCAACCC
GGTAAGACACGACTTATCGCCACTGGCAGCAGCCACTGGTAACAGGATTAGCAGAGCGAGGTATGTAGGC
GGTGCTACAGAGTTCTTGAAGTGGTGGCCTAACTACGGCTACACTAGAAGAACAGTATTTGGTATCTGCG
CTCTGCTGAAGCCAGTTACCTTCGGAAAAAGAGTTGGTAGCTCTTGATCCGGCAAACAAACCACCGCTGG
TAGCGGTGGTTTTTTTGTTTGCAAGCAGCAGATTACGCGCAGAAAAAAAGGATCTCAAGAAGATCCTTTG
ATCTTTTCTACGGGGTCTGACGCTCAGTGGAACGAAAACTCACGTTAAGGGATTTTGGTCATGAGATTAT
CAAAAAGGATCTTCACCTAGATCCTTTTAAATTAAAAATGAAGTTTTAAATCAATCTAAAGTATATATGA
GTAAACTTGGTCTGACAGTTACCAATGCTTAATCAGTGAGGCACCTATCTCAGCGATCTGTCTATTTCGT
TCATCCATAGTTGCCTGACTCCCCGTCGTGTAGATAACTACGATACGGGAGGGCTTACCATCTGGCCCCA
GTGCTGCAATGATACCGCGAGACCCACGCTCACCGGCTCCAGATTTATCAGCAATAAACCAGCCAGCCGG
AAGGGCCGAGCGCAGAAGTGGTCCTGCAACTTTATCCGCCTCCATCCAGTCTATTAATTGTTGCCGGGAA
GCTAGAGTAAGTAGTTCGCCAGTTAATAGTTTGCGCAACGTTGTTGCCATTGCTACAGGCATCGTGGTGT
CACGCTCGTCGTTTGGTATGGCTTCATTCAGCTCCGGTTCCCAACGATCAAGGCGAGTTACATGATCCCC
CATGTTGTGCAAAAAAGCGGTTAGCTCCTTCGGTCCTCCGATCGTTGTCAGAAGTAAGTTGGCCGCAGTG
TTATCACTCATGGTTATGGCAGCACTGCATAATTCTCTTACTGTCATGCCATCCGTAAGATGCTTTTCTG
TGACTGGTGAGTACTCAACCAAGTCATTCTGAGAATAGTGTATGCGGCGACCGAGTTGCTCTTGCCCGGC
GTCAATACGGGATAATACCGCGCCACATAGCAGAACTTTAAAAGTGCTCATCATTGGAAAACGTTCTTCG
GGGCGAAAACTCTCAAGGATCTTACCGCTGTTGAGATCCAGTTCGATGTAACCCACTCGTGCACCCAACT
GATCTTCAGCATCTTTTACTTTCACCAGCGTTTCTGGGTGAGCAAAAACAGGAAGGCAAAATGCCGCAAA
AAAGGGAATAAGGGCGACACGGAAATGTTGAATACTCATACTCTTCCTTTTTCAATATTATTGAAGCATT
TATCAGGGTTATTGTCTCATGAGCGGATACATATTTGAATGTATTTAGAAAAATAAACAAATAGGGGTTC
CGCGCACATTTCCCCGAAAAGTGCCACCT
Features (pLannotate 1.2.2; 8 found; start..end, strand, type, name):
     13..30      +  protein_bind   attB1 (fragment): mutant version of attB; recombination site for the Gateway® BP reaction BP Clonase™
     82..322     +  promoter       U6 promoter: RNA polymerase III promoter for human U6 snRNA
    364..463     +  ncRNA          Purine: Accession: RF00167 - Purine riboswitch
    461..480     -  CDS            VN155(I152L) (fragment): improved N-terminal fragment of mVenus for use in bimolecular fluorescence complementation (BiFC) (Kodama and Hu, 2010)
    481..556     +  misc_RNA       gRNA scaffold: guide RNA scaffold for the Streptococcus pyogenes CRISPR/Cas9 system
    660..1248    -  rep_origin     ori: high-copy-number ColE1/pMB1/pBR322/pUC origin of replication
   1419..2279    -  CDS            AmpR: β-lactamase; bla; confers resistance to ampicillin, carbenicillin, and related antibiotics
   2280..2384    -  promoter       AmpR promoter: bla
