[The description below was written by a language model from this plasmid's Addgene catalogue record and pLannotate feature annotations shown in this document.]
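Description:
pWT029g is a compact (about 2.4 kb) mammalian expression plasmid built on the pFYF1320 guide-RNA backbone. It produces a ligand-responsive guide RNA rather than a protein. It is maintained in E. coli through a high-copy ColE1/pUC-type origin and selected with ampicillin via a β-lactamase gene under its native bla promoter. No mammalian selection marker or reporter appears in the feature table, so the plasmid is evidently meant for transient co-delivery with other components. A short attB1 fragment upstream of the cassette looks like a cloning remnant.

The payload is a single RNA polymerase III unit. A human U6 promoter drives a "guanine-agRNA", an aptazyme-embedded guide RNA. The transcript carries a purine riboswitch-type aptamer upstream of a 20-nt spacer, followed by the Streptococcus pyogenes Cas9 guide RNA scaffold. According to the record, the design includes an 18-nt blocker with bulges. In this type of construct, the blocker pairs with the spacer to keep the guide inactive. Guanine binding to the aptamer then triggers ribozyme self-cleavage, which releases the blocker and restores guide function. The 20-nt annotation as a reverse-strand mVenus fragment coincides with the spacer position. It most likely reflects sequence similarity between the spacer and fluorescent-protein sequence, not a real coding element.

The stated purpose is GFP activation, that is, small-molecule-controlled transcriptional activation of a GFP reporter in human cells. The Cas9-based activator and the reporter must be supplied separately, since neither is encoded on this plasmid.
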