Addgene plasmid #96860: pWT029g
Purpose: guanine-agRNA (GFP activation, 18 nt blocker with bulges)
Depositing lab: David Liu. Depositing organization: Harvard University. Publication: Aptazyme-embedded guide RNAs enable ligand-responsive genome editing and transcriptional activation. Tang W, Hu JH, Liu DR. Nat Commun. 2017 Jun 28;8:15939. doi: 10.1038/ncomms15939. PubMed 28656978.
Backbone
  Vector backbone: pFYF1320
  Vector type: Mammalian Expression
Growth in bacteria
  Bacterial resistance: Ampicillin, 100 μg/mL
  Growth temperature: 37°C
  Growth strain: DH5alpha
  Copy number: High Copy
Gene/Insert
  Gene/Insert name: guanine-agRNA (GFP activation, 18 nt blocker with bulges)
  gRNA/shRNA sequence: GGCATGCTCCCCGTGACCGGTACATCCAGCTGATGAGTCCCAAATAGGACGAAATACTATAATCGCGTGGATATGGCACGCAAGTTTCTACCGGGCACCGTAAATGTCCGACTAGTGTCCTGGATTCCACGGGCACGGGCAGCTTGCCGGGTTTTAGAGCTAGAAATAGCAAGTTAAAATAAGGCTAGTCCGTTATCAACTTGAAAAAGTGGCACCGAGTCGGTGCTTTTTTT
  Species: H. sapiens (human)
  Cloning method: Unknown
Terms and licenses: Academic/Nonprofit Terms; Industry Terms: Not Available to Industry
How to cite: pWT029g was a gift from David Liu (Addgene plasmid # 96860 ; http://n2t.net/addgene:96860 ; RRID:Addgene_96860)
